>Addgene plasmid #145363 | pmCellFree_KA2_ZIKV NS2A | addgene full sequence | sequence record 308769 | Addgene NGS Result
CCTGCATCTTTTAATCAAATCCCAAGATGTGTATAAACGCGCCGGTATGTACAGGAAGAGGTTTATACTA
AACTGTTACATTGCAAACGTGGTTTCGTGTGCCAAGTGTGAAAACCGATGTTTAATCAAGGCTCTGACGC
ATTTCTACAACCACGACTCCAAGTGTGTGGGTGAAGTCATGCATCTTTTAATCAAATCCCAAGATGTGTA
TAAACCACCAAACTGCCAAAAAATGAAAACTGTCGACAAGCTCTGTCCGTTTGCTGGCAACTGCAAGGGT
CTCAATCCTATTTGTAATTATTGAATAATAAAACAATTATAAATGTCAAATTTGTTTTTTATTAACGATA
CAAACCAAACGCAACAAGAACATTTGTAGTATTATCTATAATTGAAAACGCGTAGTTATAATCGCTGAGG
TAATATTTAAAATCATTTTCAAATGATTCACAGTTAATTTGCGACAATATAATTTTATTTTCACATAAAC
TAGACGCCTTGTCGTCTTCTTCTTCGTATTCCTTCTCTTTTTCATTTTTCTCTTCATAAAAATTAACATA
GTTATTATCGTATCCATATATGTATCTATCGTATAGAGTAAATTTTTTGTTGTCATAAATATATATGTCT
TTTTTAATGGGGTGTATAGTACCGCTGCGCATAGTTTTTCTGTAATTTACAACAGTGCTATTTTCTGGTA
GTTCTTCGGAGTGTGTTGCTTTAATTATTAAATTTATATAATCAATGAATTTGGGATCGTCGGTTTTGTA
CAATATGTTGCCGGCATAGTACGCAGCTTCTTCTAGTTCAATTACACCATTTTTTAGCAGCACCGGATTA
ACATAACTTTCCAAAATGTTGTACGAACCGTTAAACAAAAACAGTTCACCTCCCTTTTCTATACTATTGT
CTGCGAGCAGTTGTTTGTTGTTAAAAATAACAGCCATTGTAATGAGACGCACAAACTAATATCACAAACT
GGAAATGTCTATCAATATATAGTTGCTGATGGCCGGCCGTAATGAGACGCACAAACTAATATCACAAACT
GGAAATGTCTATCAATATATAGTTGCTCTAGTTATTAATAGTAATCAATTACGGGGTCATTAGTTCATAG
CCCATATATGGAGTTCCGCGTTACATAACTTACGGTAAATGGCCCGCCTGGCTGACCGCCCAACGACCCC
CGCCCATTGACGTCAATAATGACGTATGTTCCCATAGTAACGCCAATAGGGACTTTCCATTGACGTCAAT
GGGTGGAGTATTTACGGTAAACTGCCCACTTGGCAGTACATCAAGTGTATCATATGCCAAGTACGCCCCC
TATTGACGTCAATGACGGTAAATGGCCCGCCTGGCATTATGCCCAGTACATGACCTTATGGGACTTTCCT
ACTTGGCAGTACATCTACGTATTAGTCATCGCTATTACCATGCATGGTCGAGGTGAGCCCCACGTTCTGC
TTCACTCTCCCCATCTCCCCCCCCTCCCCACCCCCAATTTTGTATTTATTTATTTTTTAATTATTTTGTG
CAGCGATGGGGGCGGGGGGGGGGGGGGGGCGCGCGCCAGGGGGGGCGGGGCGGGGCGAGGGGCGGGGCGG
GGCGAGGCGGAGAGGTGCGGCGGCAGCCAATCAGAGCGGCGCGCTCCGAAAGTTTCCTTTTATGGCGAGG
CGGCGGCGGCGGCGGCCCTATAAAAAGCGAAGCGCGCGGCGGGCGGGAGTCGCTGCGCGCTGCCTTCGCC
CCGTGCCCCGCTCCGCCGCCGCCTCGCGCCGCCCGCCCCGGCTCTGACTGACCGCGTTACTCCCACAGGT
GAGCGGGCGGGACGGCCCTTCTCCTTCGGGCTGTAATTAGCGCTTGGTTTAATGACGGCTTGTTTCTTTT
CTGTGGCTGCGTGAAAGCCTTGAGGGGCTCCGGGAGGGCCCTTTGTGCGGGGGGAGCGGCTCGGGGCTGT
CCGCGGGGGGACGGCTGCCTTCGGGGGGGACGGGGCAGGGCGGGGTTCGGCTTCTGGCGTGTGACCGGCG
GCTCTAGAGCCTCTGCTAACCATGTTCATGCCTTCTTCTTTTTCCTACAGCTCCTGGGCAACGTGCTGGT
TATTGTGCTGTCTCATCATTTTGGCAAAGAATTGGATCGGACGTCTAATACGACTCACTATAGGGACATC
TTAAGTTTATTTTATTTTATTTTATTTTATTTTATTTTATTTTATTTTATTTTATTTTATTTTATTTAAC
CATGACAGTAATGTATAAAGTCTGTAAAGACATTAAACACGTAAGTGAAACCATGGGCACCTCTGGTCAC
CACCATCACCACCATCACCACGGCACAAGCAAGGGCGAGGAGGATAACATGGCCATCATCAAGGAGTTCA
TGCGCTTCAAGGTGCACATGGAGGGCTCCGTGAACGGCCACGAGTTCGAGATCGAGGGCGAGGGCGAGGG
CCGCCCCTACGAGGGCACCCAGACCGCCAAGCTGAAGGTGACCAAGGGTGGCCCCCTGCCCTTCGCCTGG
GACATCCTGTCCCCTCAGTTCATGTACGGCTCCAAGGCCTACGTGAAGCACCCCGCCGACATCCCCGACT
ACTTGAAGCTGTCCTTCCCCGAGGGCTTCAAGTGGGAGCGCGTGATGAACTTCGAGGACGGCGGCGTGGT
GACCGTGACCCAGGACTCCTCCCTGCAGGACGGCGAGTTCATCTACAAGGTGAAGCTGCGCGGCACCAAC
TTCCCCTCCGACGGCCCCGTAATGCAGAAGAAGACTATGGGCTGGGAGGCCTCCTCCGAGCGGATGTACC
CCGAGGACGGCGCCCTGAAGGGCGAGATCAAGCAGAGGCTGAAGCTGAAGGACGGCGGCCACTACGACGC
TGAGGTCAAGACCACCTACAAGGCCAAGAAGCCCGTGCAGCTGCCCGGCGCCTACAACGTCAACATCAAG
TTGGACATCACCTCCCACAACGAGGACTACACCATCGTGGAACAGTACGAACGCGCCGAGGGCCGCCACT
CCACCGGCGGCATGGACGAGCTGTACAAGCTGGAGGTGCTCTTCCAGGGTCCGACAAGTTTGTACAAAAA
AGCAGGCTTCGGGTCAACCGATCATATGGACCACTTCTCTCTTGGAGTGCTTGTGATTCTACTCATGGTG
CAGGAGGGGTTGAAGAAGAGAATGACCACAAAGATCATCATGAGCACATCAATGGCAGTGCTGGTAGTCA
TGATCTTGGGAGGATTTTCAATGAGTGACCTGGCCAAGCTTGTGATCCTGATGGGTGCTACTTTCGCAGA
AATGAACACTGGAGGAGATGTAGCTCACTTGGCATTGGTAGCGGCATTTAAAGTCAGACCAGCCTTGCTG
GTCTCCTTCATTTTCAGAGCCAATTGGACACCCCGTGAGAGCATGCTGCTAGCCCTGGCTTCGTGTCTTC
TGCAAACTGCGATCTCTGCTCTTGAAGGTGACTTGATGGTCCTCATTAATGGATTTGCTTTGGCCTGGTT
GGCAATTCGAGCAATGGCCGTGCCACGCACTGACAACATCGCTCTACCAATCTTGGCTGCTCTAACACCA
CTAGCTCGAGGCACACTGCTCGTGGCATGGAGAGCGGGCCTGGCTACTTGTGGAGGGATCATGCTCCTCT
CCCTGAAAGGGAAAGGTAGTGTGAAGAAGAACCTGCCATTTGTCATGGCCCTGGGATTGACAGCTGTGAG
GGTAGTAGACCCTATTAATGTGGTAGGACTACTGTTACTCACAAGGAGTGGGAAGCGGAACCCAGCTTTC
TTGTACAAAGTGGTGTAAGCGGCCGCCAGCTTTCTAGACCAGTTTAAACATCACCATCACCATCACTAAG
TGATTAACCTCAGGTGCAGGCTGCCTATCAGAAGGTGGTGGCTGGTGTGGCCAATGCCCTGGCTCACAAA
TACCACTGAGATCGATCTTTTTCCCTCTGCCAAAAATTATGGGGACATCATGAAGCCCCTTGAGCATCTG
ACTTCTGGCTAATAAAGGAAATTTATTTTCATTGCAATAGTGTGTTGGAATTTTTTGTGTCTCTCACTCG
GAAGGACATATGGGAGGGCAAATCATTTAAAACATCAGAATGAGTATTTGGTTTAGAGTTTGGCAACATA
TGCCCATATGTAACTAGCATAACCCCTTGGGGCCTCTAAACGGGTCTTGAGGGGTTTTTTGCTGAAAGCA
TGCGGAGGAAATTCTCCTTGAAGTTTCCCTGGTGTTCAAAGTAAAGGAGTTTGCACCAGACGCACCTCTG
TTCACTGGTCCGGCGTATTAAAACACGATACATTGTTATTAGTACATTTATTAAGCGCTAGATTCTGTGC
GTTGTTGATTTACAGACAATTGTTGTACGTATTTTAATAATTCATTAAATTTATAATCTTTAGGGTGGTA
TGTTAGAGCGAAAATCAAATGATTTTCAGCGTCTTTATATCTGAATTTAAATATTAAATCCTCAATAGAT
TTGTAAAATAGGTTTCGATTAGTTTCAAACAAGGGTTGTTTTTCCGAACCGATGGCTGGACTATCTAATG
GATTTTCGCTCAACGCCACAAAACTTGCCAAATCTTGTAGCAGCAATCTAGCTTTGTCGATATTCGTTTG
TGTTTTGTTTTGTAATAAAGGTTCGACGTCGTTCAAAATATTATGCGCTTTTGTATTTCTTTCATCACTG
TCGTTAGTGTACAATTGACTCGACGTAAACACGTTAAATAGAGCTTGGACATATTTAACATCGGGCGTGT
TAGCTTTATTAGGCCGATTATCGTCGTCGTCCCAACCCTCGTCGTTAGAAGTTGCTTCCGAAGACGATTT
TGCCATAGCCACACGACGCCTATTAATTGTGTCGGCTAACACGTCCGCGATCAAATTTGTAGTTGAGCTT
TTTGGAATTGCGATCGCATAACTTCGTATAGCATACATTATACGAAGTTATAAGCTCGGAACGCTGCGCT
CGGTCGTTCGGCTGCGGCGAGCGGTATCAGCTCACTCAAAGGCGGTAATACGGTTATCCACAGAATCAGG
GGATAACGCAGGAAAGAACATGTGAGCAAAAGGCCAGCAAAAGGCCAGGAACCGTAAAAAGGCCGCGTTG
CTGGCGTTTTTCCATAGGCTCCGCCCCCTGACGAGCATCACAAAAATCGACGCTCAAGTCAGAGGTGGCG
AAACCCGACAGGACTATAAAGATACCAGGCGTTTCCCCCTGGAAGCTCCCTCGTGCGCTCTCCTGTTCCG
ACCCTGCCGCTTACCGGATACCTGTCCGCCTTTCTCCCTTCGGGAAGCGTGGCGCTTTCTCATAGCTCAC
GCTGTAGGTATCTCAGTTCGGTGTAGGTCGTTCGCTCCAAGCTGGGCTGTGTGCACGAACCCCCCGTTCA
GCCCGACCGCTGCGCCTTATCCGGTAACTATCGTCTTGAGTCCAACCCGGTAAGACACGACTTATCGCCA
CTGGCAGCAGCCACTGGTAACAGGATTAGCAGAGCGAGGTATGTAGGCGGTGCTACAGAGTTCTTGAAGT
GGTGGCCTAACTACGGCTACACTAGAAGAACAGTATTTGGTATCTGCGCTCTGCTGAAGCCAGTTACCTT
CGGAAAAAGAGTTGGTAGCTCTTGATCCGGCAAACAAACCACCGCTGGTAGCGGTGGTTTTTTTGTTTGC
AAGCAGCAGATTACGCGCAGAAAAAAAGGATCTCAAGAAGATCCTTTGTTACCAATGCTTAATCAGTGAG
GCACCTATCTCAGCGATCTGTCTATTTCGTTCATCCATAGTTGCCTGACTCCCCGTCGTGTAGATAACTA
CGATACGGGAGGGCTTACCATCTGGCCCCAGTGCTGCAATGATACCGCGAGACCCACGCTCACCGGCTCC
AGATTTATCAGCAATAAACCAGCCAGCCGGAAGGGCCGAGCGCAGAAGTGGTCCTGCAACTTTATCCGCC
TCCATCCAGTCTATTAATTGTTGCCGGGAAGCTAGAGTAAGTAGTTCGCCAGTTAATAGTTTGCGCAACG
TTGTTGCCATTGCTACAGGCATCGTGGTGTCACGCTCGTCGTTTGGTATGGCTTCATTCAGCTCCGGTTC
CCAACGATCAAGGCGAGTTACATGATCCCCCATGTTGTGCAAAAAAGCGGTTAGCTCCTTCGGTCCTCCG
ATCGTTGTCAGAAGTAAGTTGGCCGCAGTGTTATCACTCATGGTTATGGCAGCACTGCATAATTCTCTTA
CTGTCATGCCATCCGTAAGATGCTTTTCTGTGACTGGTGAGTACTCAACCAAGTCATTCTGAGAATAGTG
TATGCGGCGACCGAGTTGCTCTTGCCCGGCGTCAATACGGGATAATACCGCGCCACATAGCAGAACTTTA
AAAGTGCTCATCATTGGAAAACGTTCTTCGGGGCGAAAACTCTCAAGGATCTTACCGCTGTTGAGATCCA
GTTCGATGTAACCCACTCGTGCACCCAACTGATCTTCAGCATCTTTTACTTTCACCAGCGTTTCTGGGTG
AGCAAAAACAGGAAGGCAAAATGCCGCAAAAAAGGGAATAAGGGCGACACGGAAATGTTGAATACTCATA
CTCTTCCTTTTTCAATATTATTGAAGCATTTATCAGGGTTATTGTCTCATGTCCGCGCGTT
Features (pLannotate 1.2.2; 21 found; start..end, strand, type, name):
      3..38      +  CDS            lef2 (fragment): baculovirus late expression factor 2
    180..1007    +  misc_recomb    baculovirus recombination region (lef2/ORF603): contains ORF603 and part of lef2
   1019..1077    +  misc_recomb    baculovirus recombination region (ORF603) (fragment): contains ORF603 and part of lef2
   1139..1442    +  enhancer       CMV enhancer: human cytomegalovirus immediate early enhancer
   1448..1725    +  promoter       chicken β-actin promoter: No description available
   1726..1861    +  intron         hybrid intron (fragment): hybrid between chicken β-actin (CBA) and minute virus of mice (MMV) introns (Gray et al., 2011)
   1950..2080    +  intron         chimeric intron (fragment): chimera between introns from chicken β-actin and rabbit β-globin
   2146..2164    +  promoter       T7 promoter: promoter for bacteriophage T7 RNA polymerase
   2338..3039    +  CDS            mCherry: mCherry is a basic (constitutively fluorescent) red fluorescent protein published in 2004, derived from Discosoma sp.. It is reported to be a very rapidly-maturing monomer with low acid sensitivity.
   3064..3088    +  protein_bind   attB1: mutant version of attB; recombination site for the Gateway® BP reaction BP Clonase™
   3091..3768    +  CDS            POLG_ZIKV (fragment): Experimental evidence at protein level: Swiss-Prot protein existence level 1. [RNA-directed RNA polymerase NS5]: Replicates the viral (+) and (-) RNA genome, and performs the capping of genomes in the cytoplasm (PubMed:31090058). Methylates viral RNA cap at guanine N-7 and ribose 2'-O positions. Once sufficient NS5 is expressed, binds to the cap-proximal structure and inhibits further translation of the viral genome (PubMed:32313955). Besides its role in RNA genome replication, also prevents the establishment of a cellular antiviral state by blocking the interferon-alpha/beta (IFN-alpha/beta)
   3770..3794    -  protein_bind   attB2: mutant version of attB; recombination site for the Gateway® BP reaction BP Clonase™
   3829..3846    +  CDS            7xHis (fragment): 6xHis affinity tag
   3858..3926    +  CDS            HBB (fragment): HBB_PONPY - Experimental evidence at transcript level: Swiss-Prot protein existence level 2. Involved in oxygen transport from the lung to the various peripheral tissues. From Pongo pygmaeus (Bornean orangutan).
   4001..4056    +  polyA_signal   β-globin poly(A) signal: rabbit β-globin polyadenylation signal (Gil and Proudfoot, 1987)
   4144..4191    +  terminator     T7 terminator: transcription terminator for bacteriophage T7 RNA polymerase
   4204..4909    +  misc_recomb    baculovirus recombination region (ORF1629): contains part of ORF1629
   4918..4951    +  protein_bind   loxP: Cre-mediated recombination occurs in the 8-bp core sequence (GCATACAT). Cre recombinase
   5119..5706    -  rep_origin     ori: high-copy-number ColE1/pMB1/pBR322/pUC origin of replication
   5719..6579    -  CDS            AmpR: β-lactamase; bla; confers resistance to ampicillin, carbenicillin, and related antibiotics
   6580..6631    -  promoter       AmpR promoter (fragment): bla
