[The description below was written by a language model from this plasmid's Addgene catalogue record and pLannotate feature annotations shown in this document.]
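Description:
pmCellFree_KA2_ZIKV NS2A is a 6.6 kb multi-host expression plasmid built on the pmCellFree_KA2 backbone, designed to produce the Zika virus non-structural protein NS2A fused to an N-terminal mCherry, either in cell-free translation systems or in mammalian cells. It is propagated in E. coli as a high-copy plasmid through a ColE1/pUC-type origin and is selected with ampicillin via the β-lactamase gene.

The expression cassette stacks two promoter systems. A CAG-type arrangement (CMV enhancer, chicken β-actin promoter and chimeric β-actin/β-globin intron sequences) drives transcription in mammalian cells. A T7 promoter placed just downstream allows transcription by T7 RNA polymerase for in vitro or coupled cell-free expression. The mCherry coding sequence follows, then an attB1 site, a roughly 680 bp fragment matching the Zika polyprotein, and attB2, consistent with the insert having been introduced by Gateway recombination. The annotation tool's description for that fragment refers to NS5 only because it quotes the generic polyprotein entry; the catalogue identifies the insert as NS2A from the ZIKV reference genome. The catalogue lists the His tag as N-terminal along with mCherry, but the only His-tag fragment annotated lies downstream of attB2, and whether it is in frame with the insert cannot be judged from the table. The cassette ends with a rabbit β-globin polyadenylation signal and a T7 terminator, one for each transcription mode.

The cassette is flanked by baculovirus recombination regions (lef2/ORF603 and ORF1629), and a loxP site is present. These suggest the backbone could also support transfer into baculovirus genomes, although the record does not describe such a use. The associated work used such constructs to map interactions among cell-free expressed Zika proteins.
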