Addgene plasmid #145363: pmCellFree_KA2_ZIKV NS2A
Purpose: Cell-free/mammalian expression vector for Zika virus NS2A protein with N-term mCherry
Depositing lab: Rob Parton. Depositing organization: University of Queensland. Publication: Mapping Interactions among Cell-Free Expressed Zika Virus Proteins. Varasteh Moradi S, Gagoski D, Mureev S, Walden P, McMahon KA, Parton RG, Johnston WA, Alexandrov K. J Proteome Res. 2020 Apr 3;19(4):1522-1532. doi: 10.1021/acs.jproteome.9b00771. Epub 2020 Mar 9. PubMed 32081002.
Backbone
  Vector backbone: pmCellFree_KA2
  Vector type: Bacterial Expression
Growth in bacteria
  Bacterial resistance: Ampicillin, 100 μg/mL
  Growth temperature: 37°C
  Growth strain: DH5alpha
  Copy number: High Copy
Gene/Insert
  Gene/Insert name: ZIKV NS2A
  Species: NC_012532 (ZIKAV)
  Promoter: T7- CMV/CAG
  Tag / fusion protein: His and mCherry (N terminal on backbone)
  Cloning method: Gateway Cloning
Terms and licenses: Academic/Nonprofit Terms; Industry Terms: Not Available to Industry
How to cite: pmCellFree_KA2_ZIKV NS2A was a gift from Rob Parton (Addgene plasmid # 145363 ; http://n2t.net/addgene:145363 ; RRID:Addgene_145363)
